>Addgene plasmid #31258 | iXFGFR4 | depositor partial sequence | sequence record 14320 | Author sequence
ATCGATTGCCGCCACCATGGGGAGTAGCAAGAGCAAGCCTAAGGACCCCAGCCAGCGCGTCGAGATGCAG
ACACCGCACAGCAAGCAGACTCTGCAACCACCAGCTGTTCATAAACTGGCCAAGTTCCCCCTCATACGGC
AGTTCTCTTTGGAGTCCAGCTCATCTGGGAAGTCCAGTGCTCCACTGATTCGCATAACTCGTCTCTCCTC
AAGCTGTGCCCCCATGCTGCCTGGTGTCATGGAGGTTGAGTTACCACTGGACGCTAAATGGGAGTTCCCT
AGAGACAGGCTTGTTCTGGGAAAGCCGCTTGGAGAGGGCTGCTTTGGCCAAGTGGTAAGAGCAGAGGGAT
ATGGAATTGAGAAAGACCGGCCTGAGAAACCAGTTACCGTTGCAGTTAAGATGCTCAAAGATAATGGCAC
TGACAAGGACTTATCAGATCTGATCTCTGAAATGGAGTTGATGAAGGTCATTGGAAAACACAAAAATATA
ATAAACTTGCTCGGCGTCAGCACTCAAGAGGGGCCATTATTTGTTATAGTTGAATATGCTTCTAAGGGGA
ATCTGCGTGAGTTTCTACGTGCCAGGCGCCCTCCCACACCGGAAGATGCCTTTGATATCACCAAGGTTCC
AGATGAACTTTTGTCCTTTAAGGACCTAGTGTCTTGTGCTTATCAGGTTGCCCGTGGCATGGAGTACCTT
GAATCTAAGAGGTGCATACACCGGGATCTGGCAGCCAGAAATGTTCTTGTGGCAGAAGATAATGTCATGA
AGATTGCAGATTTTGGCTTGGCACGAGGGGTTCACGATATTGACTATTACAAGAAAACTAGTAATGGTCG
ACTGCCTGTTAAATGGATGGCTCCAGAAGCTTTATTTGACAGAGTTTACACCCACCAAAGTGACATTTGG
TCATTTGGAGTGTTGACATGGGAGATCTTTACTCTTGGAGGGTCTCCATATCCTGGAATTCCAGTAGAAG
AACTATTTAAACTCTTACGGGAAGGACATCGAATGGACAAACCATCCAACTGTACTCATGAATTGTACAT
GTTGATGAGGGAGTGCTGGCATGCAGTTCCATCTCAGAGACCAACATTTAAACAGCTGGTTGAACAACTG
GATAGGATCCTCACAGCTGTTTCTGAAGAGTATCTGGACTTATCTATGCCATTTGAACAGTATTCTCCCT
CCTGTGAAGATTCTTCAAGCACATGCTCTTCATCCGATGACTCTGTTTTTGCCCACGATCCAGTGCCATC
CTCTCCCTGTGTCTTTAATTACCACAATGTTCACACTCACCTTGGGACTCTCGACGGCGTCCAAGTCGAA
ACCATTAGTCCCGGCGATGGCAGAACATTTCCTAAAAGGGGACAAACATGTGTCGTCCATTATACAGGCA
TGTTGGAGGACGGCAAAAAGGTGGACAGTAGTAGAGATCGCAATAAACCTTTCAAATTCATGTTGGGAAA
ACAAGAAGTCATTAGGGGATGGGAGGAGGGCGTGGCTCAAATGTCCGTCGGCCAACGCGCTAAGCTCACC
ATCAGCCCCGACTACGCATACGGCGCTACCGGACATCCCGGAATTATTCCCCCTCACGCTACCTTGGTGT
TTGACGTCGAACTGTTGAAGCTCGAGACTAGAGGAGTGCAGGTGGAGACTATCTCCCCAGGAGACGGGCG
CACCTTCCCCAAGCGCGGCCAGACCTGCGTGGTGCACTACACCGGGATGCTTGAAGATGGAAAGAAAGTT
GATTCCTCCCGGGACAGAAACAAGCCCTTTAAGTTTATGCTAGGCAAGCAGGAGGTGATCCGAGGCTGGG
AAGAAGGGGTTGCCCAGATGAGTGTGGGTCAGAGAGCCAAACTGACTATATCTCCAGATTATGCCTATGG
TGCCACTGGGCACCCAGGCATCATCCCACCACATGCCACTCTCGTCTTCGATGTGGAGCTTCTAAAACTG
GAAACTAGTTATCCGTACGACGTACCAGACTACGCATAAGAATCGAT
