>Addgene plasmid #31258 | iXFGFR4 | addgene partial sequence | sequence record 36520 | SP6 5'-ATTTAGGTGACACTATAG-3'
CATCGATTGCCGCCACCATGGGGAGTAGCAAGAGCAAGCCTAAGGACCCCAGCCAGCGCGTCGAGATGCA
GACACCGCACAGCAAGCAGACTCTGCAACCACCAGCTGTTCATAAACTGGCCAAGTTCCCCCTCATACGG
CAGTTCTCTTTGGAGTCCAGCTCATCTGGGAAGTCCAGTGCTCCACTGATTCGCATAACTCGTCTCTCCT
CAAGCTGTGCCCCCATGCTGCCTGGTGTCATGGAGGTTGAGTTACCACTGGACGCTAAATGGGAGTTCCC
TAGAGACAGGCTTGTTCTGGGAAAGCCGCTTGGAGAGGGCTGCTTTGGCCAAGTGGTAAGAGCAGAGGGA
TATGGAATTGAGAAAGACCGGCCTGAGAAACCAGTTACCGTTGCAGTTAAGATGCTCAAAGATAATGGCA
CTGACAAGGACTTATCAGATCTGATCTCTGAAATGGAGTTGATGAAGGTCATTGGAAAACACAAAAATAT
AATAAACTTGCTCGGCGTCAGCACTCAAGAGGGGCCATTATTTGTTATAGTTGAATATGCTTCTAAGGGG
AATCTGCGTGAGTTTCTACGTGCCAGGCGCCCTCCCACACCGGAAGATGCCTTTGATATCACCAAGGTTC
CAGATGAACTTTTGTCCTTTAAGGACCTAGTGTCTTGTGCTTATCAGGTTGCCCGTGGCATGGAGTACCT
TGAATCTAAGAGGTGCATACACCGGGATCTGGCAGCCAGAAATGTTCTTGTGGCAGAAGATAATGTCATG
AAGATTGCAGATTTTGGCTTGGCACGAGGGGTTCACGATATTGACTATTACAAGAAAACTAGTAATGGTC
GACTGCCTGTTAAATGGATGGCTCCAGAAGCTTTATTTGACAGAGTTTACACCCACCAAAGTGACATTTG
GTCATTTGGAGTGTTGACATGGGAGATCTTTACTCTGA
