>Addgene plasmid #31258 | iXFGFR4 | addgene partial sequence | sequence record 37964 | EBV-rev 5'-GTGGTTTGTCCAAACTCATC-3'
TCACTATAGTTCTAGAGGCTCGAGAGGCCTTGAATTCTTATGCGTAGTCTGGTACGTCGTACGGATAACT
AGTTTCCAGTTTTAGAAGCTCCACATCGAAGACGAGAGTGGCATGTGGTGGGATGATGCCTGGGTGCCCA
GTGGCACCATAGGCATAATCTGGAGATATAGTCAGTTTGGCTCTCTGACCCACACTCATCTGGGCAACCC
CTTCTTCCCAGCCTCGGATCACCTCCTGCTTGCCTAGCATAAACTTAAAGGGCTTGTTTCTGTCCCGGGA
GGAATCAACTTTCTTTCCATCTTCAAGCATCCCGGTGTAGTGCACCACGCAGGTCTGGCCGCGCTTGGGG
AAGGTGCGCCCGTCTCCTGGGGAGATAGTCTCCACCTGCACTCCTCTAGTCTCGAGCTTCAACAGTTCGA
CGTCAAACACCAAGGTAGCGTGAGGGGGAATAATTCCGGGATGTCCGGTAGCGCCGTATGCGTAGTCGGG
GCTGATGGTGAGCTTAGCGCGTTGGCCGACGGACATTTGAGCCACGCCCTCCTCCCATCCCCTAATGACT
TCTTGTTTTCCCAACATGAATTTGAAAGGTTTATTGCGATCTCTACTACTGTCCACCTTTTTGCCGTCCT
CCAACATGCCTGTATAATGGACGACACATGTTTGTCCCCTTTTAGGAAATGTTCTGCCATCGCCGGGACT
AATGGTTTCGACTTGGACGCCGTCG
