[The description below was written by a language model from this plasmid's Addgene catalogue record.]
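Description:
iXFGFR4 is a pCS2+-based expression plasmid carrying a chemically inducible version of the Xenopus laevis fibroblast growth factor receptor 4 (fgfr4-a). The backbone is about 4.1 kb, is catalogued for mammalian and bacterial expression, and is maintained in E. coli as a high-copy plasmid under ampicillin selection. The record gives no feature table and does not itself name the promoter. pCS2+ vectors generally drive expression from a CMV-derived promoter and include an upstream SP6 promoter, which allows in vitro synthesis of capped mRNA for embryo microinjection. The listing of SP6 as the 5′ sequencing primer is consistent with this layout.

The roughly 2 kb insert, cloned into a ClaI site that is retained at both ends, encodes the FGFR4 intracellular domain, which contains the protein tyrosine kinase. It is fused to tandem Fv′/Fv modules, described as the AP20187-binding region. An N-terminal myristoylation signal anchors the fusion to the inner face of the plasma membrane in place of the receptor's extracellular and transmembrane portions, and a C-terminal HA epitope allows detection of the protein. In designs of this type, the Fv domains are FKBP-derived modules that bind the synthetic bivalent dimerizer AP20187. Adding the compound brings the kinase domains together and activates signalling without FGF ligand.

This makes it possible to switch on FGFR4-specific intracellular signalling at a chosen time, separately from ligand binding. The associated publication concerns competition for ligands between FGFR1 and FGFR4 in Xenopus neural development, which indicates that the construct was used to examine FGFR4 signalling in that setting.
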