Addgene plasmid #31258: iXFGFR4
Depositing lab: Masahiro Yamagishi. Publication: Competition for ligands between FGFR1 and FGFR4 regulates Xenopus neural development. Yamagishi M, Okamoto H. Int J Dev Biol. 2010 . 54(1):93-104. 10.1387/ijdb.092849my PubMed 20013652.
Backbone
  Vector backbone: pCS2+
  Backbone size w/o insert (bp): 4095
  Vector type: Mammalian Expression, Bacterial Expression
Growth in bacteria
  Bacterial resistance: Ampicillin, 100 μg/mL
  Growth temperature: 37°C
  Growth strain: DH5alpha
  Copy number: High Copy
Gene/Insert
  Gene/Insert name: Xenopus FGFR4-ICD-Fv’Fv (alt names: protein tyrosine kinase; AP20187-binding region)
  Species: X. laevis (frog)
  Insert size (bp): 2007
  Entrez Gene: fgfr4-a (a.k.a. XFGFR-4, XFGFR-4a, fgfr-4, fgfr4, xfgfr4)
  Tag / fusion protein: myristoylation signal (N terminal on insert); HA epitope tag (C terminal on insert)
  Cloning method: Restriction Enzyme; 5′ cloning site ClaI (not destroyed); 3′ cloning site ClaI (not destroyed)
  Sequencing primers: 5′ SP6; 3′ EBV-rev
Terms and licenses: Academic/Nonprofit Terms; Industry Terms: Not Available to Industry
How to cite: iXFGFR4 was a gift from Masahiro Yamagishi (Addgene plasmid # 31258 ; http://n2t.net/addgene:31258 ; RRID:Addgene_31258)
